Addgene plasmid #147800: pT7-EGFP-C1-HsDCP1a-N74G_V
Purpose: Mammalian Expression of HsDCP1a-N74G
Depositing lab: Elisa Izaurralde. Depositing organization: Max Planck Institute for Developmental Biology. Publication: The activation of the decapping enzyme DCP2 by DCP1 occurs on the EDC4 scaffold and involves a conserved loop in DCP1. Chang CT, Bercovich N, Loh B, Jonas S, Izaurralde E. Nucleic Acids Res. 2014 Apr;42(8):5217-33. doi: 10.1093/nar/gku129. Epub 2014 Feb 8. PubMed 24510189.
Backbone
  Vector backbone: Unknown
  Vector type: Mammalian Expression
Growth in bacteria
  Bacterial resistance: Kanamycin, 50 μg/mL
  Growth temperature: 37°C
  Growth strain: DH5alpha
  Copy number: High Copy
Gene/Insert
  Gene/Insert name: HsDCP1a-N74G
  Species: H. sapiens (human)
  Mutation: two silent mutations T237C and T1716G compared to the sequence given by NCBI AY146651.1.
  Entrez Gene: DCP1A (a.k.a. HSA275986, Nbla00360, SMAD4IP1, SMIF)
  Cloning method: Unknown
Terms and licenses: Academic/Nonprofit Terms; Industry Terms: Not Available to Industry
Depositor comments: Plasmids from this collection were made available to the research community and donated after the lab closed. Please note that the sequence provided by the depositing laboratory may be theoretical/predicted or based on Sanger sequencing results. There may be discrepancies between sequencing results obtained by Addgene and the depositor sequence. If an Addgene verified sequence is not available, please contact before placing your order to request that our lab fully sequence the plasmid.
How to cite: pT7-EGFP-C1-HsDCP1a-N74G_V was a gift from Elisa Izaurralde (Addgene plasmid # 147800 ; http://n2t.net/addgene:147800 ; RRID:Addgene_147800)
