[The description below was written by a language model from this plasmid's Addgene catalogue record and pLannotate feature annotations shown in this document.]
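Description:
pT7-EGFP-C1-HsDCP1a-N74G_V is a 6.5 kb mammalian expression plasmid encoding human DCP1A, a decapping activator involved in mRNA turnover, as an N-terminal EGFP fusion. The catalogue lists the backbone as unknown, but the name and the feature layout are consistent with an EGFP-C1-type vector modified by adding a T7 promoter. The CMV immediate early enhancer and promoter drive transcription in mammalian cells. The bacteriophage T7 promoter sits just upstream of the EGFP coding sequence, which would also permit transcription by T7 RNA polymerase. The DCP1A open reading frame follows EGFP, then the remnant of the multiple cloning site and an SV40 polyadenylation signal. The insert carries the N74G substitution indicated by its name, and the record also notes two silent nucleotide changes relative to the reference cDNA.

The plasmid is propagated in E. coli at high copy from a ColE1/pUC-type origin, and it also contains an f1 origin for single-stranded DNA production. A single NeoR/KanR (Tn5 aminoglycoside phosphotransferase) cassette sits behind tandem bacterial (bla) and SV40 early promoters and ends with an HSV TK poly(A) signal. It gives kanamycin resistance in bacteria and G418 selection in mammalian cells. Short annotated fragments (HIV-1 LTR, SV40 large T antigen, ble, bGH poly(A)) are probably incidental matches to backbone sequence rather than functional elements.

The stated purpose is mammalian expression of the DCP1a N74G mutant. The associated study concerns activation of the decapping enzyme DCP2 by DCP1 on the EDC4 scaffold and a conserved loop in DCP1, so this fluorescently tagged point mutant fits localisation or interaction experiments on that mechanism. The depositor sequence may be theoretical rather than fully verified.
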