Features (pLannotate 1.2.2; 17 found; start..end, strand, type, name):
     61..364     +  enhancer       CMV enhancer: human cytomegalovirus immediate early enhancer
    365..568     +  promoter       CMV promoter: human cytomegalovirus (CMV) immediate early promoter
    564..597     +  LTR            5' LTR (truncated) (fragment): truncated 5' long terminal repeat (LTR) from HIV-1
    613..631     +  promoter       T7 promoter: promoter for bacteriophage T7 RNA polymerase
    665..1381    +  CDS            EGFP: EGFP is a basic (constitutively fluorescent) green fluorescent protein published in 1996, derived from Aequorea victoria. It is reported to be a rapidly-maturing weak dimer with moderate acid sensitivity.
   1397..3142    +  CDS            DCP1A: DCP1A_HUMAN - Also known as SMIF. Experimental evidence at protein level: Swiss-Prot protein existence level 1. Necessary for the degradation of mRNAs, both in normal mRNA turnover and in nonsense-mediated mRNA decay. Removes the 7-methyl guanine cap structure from mRNA molecules, yielding a 5'-phosphorylated mRNA fragment and 7m-GDP. Contributes to the transactivation of target genes after stimulation by TGFB1. From Homo sapiens (Human).
   3146..3182    +  misc_feature   MCS (fragment): multiple cloning site
   3199..3283    +  CDS            large T antigen (fragment): large T antigen from SV40 (simian virus 40)
   3306..3427    +  polyA_signal   SV40 poly(A) signal: SV40 polyadenylation signal
   3461..3889    -  rep_origin     f1 ori (sequence partly withheld): f1 bacteriophage origin of replication; arrow indicates direction of (+) strand synthesis
   3916..4020    +  promoter       AmpR promoter: bla
   4022..4379    +  promoter       SV40 promoter: SV40 enhancer and early promoter
   4414..5208    +  CDS            NeoR/KanR: aminoglycoside phosphotransferase from Tn5; aph(3')-II (or nptII); confers resistance to neomycin, kanamycin, and G418 (Geneticin®)
   5229..5381    +  CDS            ble (fragment): BLE_KLEPN - Experimental evidence at protein level: Swiss-Prot protein existence level 1. Binding protein with a strong affinity to the bleomycin family of antibiotics. Binds to CL990; an antimitotic-antibiotic compound. From Klebsiella pneumoniae.
   5440..5487    +  polyA_signal   HSV TK poly(A) signal: herpes simplex virus thymidine kinase polyadenylation signal (Cole and Stacy, 1985)
   5578..5594    -  polyA_signal   bGH poly(A) signal (fragment): bovine growth hormone polyadenylation signal
   5816..6404    +  rep_origin     ori: high-copy-number ColE1/pMB1/pBR322/pUC origin of replication
>Addgene plasmid #147800 | pT7-EGFP-C1-HsDCP1a-N74G_V | depositor full sequence | sequence record 290247 | Full Sequence
TAGTTATTAATAGTAATCAATTACGGGGTCATTAGTTCATAGCCCATATATGGAGTTCCGCGTTACATAA
CTTACGGTAAATGGCCCGCCTGGCTGACCGCCCAACGACCCCCGCCCATTGACGTCAATAATGACGTATG
TTCCCATAGTAACGCCAATAGGGACTTTCCATTGACGTCAATGGGTGGAGTATTTACGGTAAACTGCCCA
CTTGGCAGTACATCAAGTGTATCATATGCCAAGTACGCCCCCTATTGACGTCAATGACGGTAAATGGCCC
GCCTGGCATTATGCCCAGTACATGACCTTATGGGACTTTCCTACTTGGCAGTACATCTACGTATTAGTCA
TCGCTATTACCATGGTGATGCGGTTTTGGCAGTACATCAATGGGCGTGGATAGCGGTTTGACTCACGGGG
ATTTCCAAGTCTCCACCCCATTGACGTCAATGGGAGTTTGTTTTGGCACCAAAATCAACGGGACTTTCCA
AAATGTCGTAACAACTCCGCCCCATTGACGCAAATGGGCGGTAGGCGTGTACGGTGGGAGGTCTATATAA
GCAGAGCTCTCTGGCTAACTAGAGAACCCACTGCTTACTGGCTTATCGAAATTAATACGACTCACTATAG
GGAGACCCAAGCTCTAGCGCTACCGGTCGCCACCATGGTGAGCAAGGGCGAGGAGCTGTTCACCGGGGTG
GTGCCCATCCTGGTCGAGCTGGACGGCGACGTAAACGGCCACAAGTTCAGCGTGTCCGGCGAGGGCGAGG
GCGATGCCACCTACGGCAAGCTGACCCTGAAGTTCATCTGCACCACCGGCAAGCTGCCCGTGCCCTGGCC
CACCCTCGTGACCACCCTGACCTACGGCGTGCAGTGCTTCAGCCGCTACCCCGACCACATGAAGCAGCAC
GACTTCTTCAAGTCCGCCATGCCCGAAGGCTACGTCCAGGAGCGCACCATCTTCTTCAAGGACGACGGCA
ACTACAAGACCCGCGCCGAGGTGAAGTTCGAGGGCGACACCCTGGTGAACCGCATCGAGCTGAAGGGCAT
CGACTTCAAGGAGGACGGCAACATCCTGGGGCACAAGCTGGAGTACAACTACAACAGCCACAACGTCTAT
ATCATGGCCGACAAGCAGAAGAACGGCATCAAGGTGAACTTCAAGATCCGCCACAACATCGAGGACGGCA
GCGTGCAGCTCGCCGACCACTACCAGCAGAACACCCCCATCGGCGACGGCCCCGTGCTGCTGCCCGACAA
CCACTACCTGAGCACCCAGTCCGCCCTGAGCAAAGACCCCAACGAGAAGCGCGATCACATGGTCCTGCTG
GAGTTCGTGACCGCCGCCGGGATCACTCTCGGCATGGACGAGCTGTACAAGTCCGGACTCAGATCAATGG
AGGCGCTGAGTCGAGCTGGGCAGGAGATGAGCCTAGCGGCCCTGAAGCAACACGACCCCTATATCACCAG
CATCGCAGACCTCACGGGCCAGGTCGCTCTGTACACCTTCTGCCCCAAGGCCAACCAGTGGGAGAAGACT
GATATAGAAGGGACCTTATTCGTATATCGAAGGTCAGCTTCCCCTTACCATGGTTTTACCATTGTGAATC
GACTAGGTATGCACAATCTAGTCGAACCAGTGAATAAAGATTTGGAATTTCAGCTCCATGAACCATTTCT
TCTGTATAGAAATGCAAGCTTGTCGATATATAGTATCTGGTTTTATGACAAGAATGACTGTCACCGCATA
GCAAAACTCATGGCTGATGTGGTAGAAGAGGAGACACGGCGATCCCAGCAAGCTGCTCGGGACAAACAGA
GTCCCAGCCAGGCCAATGGCTGCAGCGACCACAGGCCCATCGACATCCTGGAGATGCTGAGCAGAGCCAA
GGATGAGTATGAGAGGAATCAGATGGGTGACTCAAATATCTCCAGCCCTGGGTTACAGCCAAGCACTCAG
CTCTCCAATCTGGGAAGCACCGAGACTCTAGAAGAAATGCCCTCCGGGTCACAGGATAAGTCTGCTCCAT
CTGGACACAAGCATCTGACGGTAGAAGAGTTATTTGGAACCTCTTTGCCAAAGGAACAACCAGCAGTTGT
GGGTCTGGATTCAGAAGAAATGGAGAGGTTGCCAGGAGATGCCTCCCAGAAAGAGCCCAATTCATTCCTA
CCATTTCCCTTTGAGCAGTTAGGAGGAGCCCCTCAATCAGAAACCCTGGGTGTCCCTTCTGCTGCCCACC
ATTCAGTCCAGCCTGAAATCACCACCCCGGTGCTAATCACTCCAGCCTCCATCACACAGTCCAATGAAAA
GCATGCTCCAACCTACACAATCCCGTTGAGCCCTGTTCTCAGTCCCACTCTGCCAGCTGAAGCTCCTACT
GCACAGGTTCCCCCCAGCTTACCTCGAAACAGCACCATGATGCAGGCAGTGAAGACCACGCCTAGACAGA
GGTCTCCACTCCTGAACCAGCCAGTCCCTGAGCTAAGCCATGCCAGTCTGATTGCCAACCAGAGCCCCTT
CAGGGCCCCATTGAACGTGACGAACACAGCTGGCACATCCCTCCCAAGCGTTGATCTTCTCCAGAAACTC
AGGTTGACCCCACAGCATGACCAAATACAGACACAACCACTTGGGAAAGGTGCAATGGTAGCCAGCTTTT
CTCCGGCAGCTGGTCAGCTAGCCACACCTGAGAGCTTCATAGAGCCTCCCTCTAAGACAGCAGCAGCAAG
AGTGGCGGCCTCAGCCTCCCTGAGCAACATGGTGCTTGCTCCCCTTCAGTCTATGCAGCAGAACCAGGAT
CCTGAAGTATTTGTGCAGCCTAAGGTGTTATCCAGTGCCATCCCGGTTGCAGGCGCCCCACTGGTTACTG
CAACGACCACTGCAGTGTCTTCAGTCCTGCTGGCCCCAAGTGTTTTCCAGCAGACAGTTACAAGATCTTC
GGACCTTGAGAGGAAAGCCAGCTCCCCTTCTCCTCTAACTATTGGAACGCCAGAAAGTCAGAGAAAGCCT
TCCATTATTCTCAGCAAGTCTCAGCTCCAGGATACATTAATACATCTAATAAAGAATGATTCCAGCTTCC
TCAGTACACTTCATGAAGTCTACTTGCAGGTGCTGACCAAGAACAAAGACAACCACAACCTATGAGAATT
CTGCAGTCGACGGTACCGCGGGCCCGGGATCCACCGGATCTAGATAACTGATCATAATCAGCCATACCAC
ATTTGTAGAGGTTTTACTTGCTTTAAAAAACCTCCCACACCTCCCCCTGAACCTGAAACATAAAATGAAT
GCAATTGTTGTTGTTAACTTGTTTATTGCAGCTTATAATGGTTACAAATAAAGCAATAGCATCACAAATT
TCACAAATAAAGCATTTTTTTCACTGCATTCTAGTTGTGGTTTGTCCAAACTCATCAATGTATCTTAACG
CGTAAATTGTAAGCGTTAATATTTTGTTAAAATTCGCGTTAAATTTTTGTTAAATCAGCTCATTTTTTAA
CCAATAGGCCGAAATCGGCAAAATCCCTTATAAATCAAAAGAATAGACCGAGATAGGGT
[37 nt withheld, positions 3560-3596]
AAAGAACGTGGACTCCAACGTCAAAGG
[49 nt withheld, positions 3624-3672]
T
[91 nt withheld, positions 3674-3764]
G
[124 nt withheld, positions 3766-3889]
CAGGTGGCACTTTTCGGGGAAATGTGCGCGGAACCCCTATTTGTTTATTTTTCTAAATACATTCAAATAT
GTATCCGCTCATGAGACAATAACCCTGATAAATGCTTCAATAATATTGAAAAAGGAAGAGTCCTGAGGCG
GAAAGAACCAGCTGTGGAATGTGTGTCAGTTAGGGTGTGGAAAGTCCCCAGGCTCCCCAGCAGGCAGAAG
TATGCAAAGCATGCATCTCAATTAGTCAGCAACCAGGTGTGGAAAGTCCCCAGGCTCCCCAGCAGGCAGA
AGTATGCAAAGCATGCATCTCAATTAGTCAGCAACCATAGTCCCGCCCCTAACTCCGCCCATCCCGCCCC
TAACTCCGCCCAGTTCCGCCCATTCTCCGCCCCATGGCTGACTAATTTTTTTTATTTATGCAGAGGCCGA
GGCCGCCTCGGCCTCTGAGCTATTCCAGAAGTAGTGAGGAGGCTTTTTTGGAGGCCTAGGCTTTTGCAAA
GATCGATCAAGAGACAGGATGAGGATCGTTTCGCATGATTGAACAAGATGGATTGCACGCAGGTTCTCCG
GCCGCTTGGGTGGAGAGGCTATTCGGCTATGACTGGGCACAACAGACAATCGGCTGCTCTGATGCCGCCG
TGTTCCGGCTGTCAGCGCAGGGGCGCCCGGTTCTTTTTGTCAAGACCGACCTGTCCGGTGCCCTGAATGA
ACTGCAAGACGAGGCAGCGCGGCTATCGTGGCTGGCCACGACGGGCGTTCCTTGCGCAGCTGTGCTCGAC
GTTGTCACTGAAGCGGGAAGGGACTGGCTGCTATTGGGCGAAGTGCCGGGGCAGGATCTCCTGTCATCTC
ACCTTGCTCCTGCCGAGAAAGTATCCATCATGGCTGATGCAATGCGGCGGCTGCATACGCTTGATCCGGC
TACCTGCCCATTCGACCACCAAGCGAAACATCGCATCGAGCGAGCACGTACTCGGATGGAAGCCGGTCTT
GTCGATCAGGATGATCTGGACGAAGAGCATCAGGGGCTCGCGCCAGCCGAACTGTTCGCCAGGCTCAAGG
CGAGCATGCCCGACGGCGAGGATCTCGTCGTGACCCATGGCGATGCCTGCTTGCCGAATATCATGGTGGA
AAATGGCCGCTTTTCTGGATTCATCGACTGTGGCCGGCTGGGTGTGGCGGACCGCTATCAGGACATAGCG
TTGGCTACCCGTGATATTGCTGAAGAGCTTGGCGGCGAATGGGCTGACCGCTTCCTCGTGCTTTACGGTA
TCGCCGCTCCCGATTCGCAGCGCATCGCCTTCTATCGCCTTCTTGACGAGTTCTTCTGAGCGGGACTCTG
GGGTTCGAAATGACCGACCAAGCGACGCCCAACCTGCCATCACGAGATTTCGATTCCACCGCCGCCTTCT
ATGAAAGGTTGGGCTTCGGAATCGTTTTCCGGGACGCCGGCTGGATGATCCTCCAGCGCGGGGATCTCAT
GCTGGAGTTCTTCGCCCACCCTAGGGGGAGGCTAACTGAAACACGGAAGGAGACAATACCGGAAGGAACC
CGCGCTATGACGGCAATAAAAAGACAGAATAAAACGCACGGTGTTGGGTCGTTTGTTCATAAACGCGGGG
TTCGGTCCCAGGGCTGGCACTCTGTCGATACCCCACCGAGACCCCATTGGGGCCAATACGCCCGCGTTTC
TTCCTTTTCCCCACCCCACCCCCCAAGTTCGGGTGAAGGCCCAGGGCTCGCAGCCAACGTCGGGGCGGCA
GGCCCTGCCATAGCCTCAGGTTACTCATATATACTTTAGATTGATTTAAAACTTCATTTTTAATTTAAAA
GGATCTAGGTGAAGATCCTTTTTGATAATCTCATGACCAAAATCCCTTAACGTGAGTTTTCGTTCCACTG
AGCGTCAGACCCCGTAGAAAAGATCAAAGGATCTTCTTGAGATCCTTTTTTTCTGCGCGTAATCTGCTGC
TTGCAAACAAAAAAACCACCGCTACCAGCGGTGGTTTGTTTGCCGGATCAAGAGCTACCAACTCTTTTTC
CGAAGGTAACTGGCTTCAGCAGAGCGCAGATACCAAATACTGTCCTTCTAGTGTAGCCGTAGTTAGGCCA
CCACTTCAAGAACTCTGTAGCACCGCCTACATACCTCGCTCTGCTAATCCTGTTACCAGTGGCTGCTGCC
AGTGGCGATAAGTCGTGTCTTACCGGGTTGGACTCAAGACGATAGTTACCGGATAAGGCGCAGCGGTCGG
GCTGAACGGGGGGTTCGTGCACACAGCCCAGCTTGGAGCGAACGACCTACACCGAACTGAGATACCTACA
GCGTGAGCTATGAGAAAGCGCCACGCTTCCCGAAGGGAGAAAGGCGGACAGGTATCCGGTAAGCGGCAGG
GTCGGAACAGGAGAGCGCACGAGGGAGCTTCCAGGGGGAAACGCCTGGTATCTTTATAGTCCTGTCGGGT
TTCGCCACCTCTGACTTGAGCGTCGATTTTTGTGATGCTCGTCAGGGGGGCGGAGCCTATGGAAAAACGC
CAGCAACGCGGCCTTTTTACGGTTCCTGGCCTTTTGCTGGCCTTTTGCTCACATGTTCTTTCCTGCGTTA
TCCCCTGATTCTGTGGATAACCGTATTACCGCCATGCAT
